Addgene plasmid #101815: pCRRNA-G11-R18
Purpose: Repress mCherry and GFP independently, with different strengths
Depositing lab: David Bikard & Sven van Teeffelen. Depositing organization: Institut Pasteur. Publication: Tuning dCas9's ability to block transcription enables robust, noiseless knockdown of bacterial genes. Vigouroux A, Oldewurtel E, Cui L, Bikard D, van Teeffelen S. Mol Syst Biol. 2018 Mar 8;14(3):e7899. PubMed 29519933.
Backbone
  Vector backbone: pCRRNAcos
  Backbone size w/o insert (bp): 2870
  Vector type: CRISPR, Synthetic Biology
Growth in bacteria
  Bacterial resistance: Kanamycin, 50 μg/mL
  Growth temperature: 37°C
  Growth strain: DH5alpha
  Copy number: High Copy
Gene/Insert
  Gene/Insert name: crRNAs targeting GFP and mCherry
  gRNA/shRNA sequence: sfGFP crRNA: CCTTCACCTTGTGGTGCTTCAGAGAATTTG; mCherry crRNA: AGTTTGGCGGAGTGGGTGCCTTCATACGGA
  Species: Synthetic
  Promoter: Spy 1049
  Cloning method: Restriction Enzyme; 5′ cloning site Unknown (unknown if destroyed); 3′ cloning site Unknown (unknown if destroyed)
  Sequencing primers: 5′ TTACTTTGCAGGGCTTCCCAACC; 3′ TTTGATGCCTCTAGCACGCG
Terms and licenses: Academic/Nonprofit Terms; Industry Terms: Not Available to Industry
How to cite: pCRRNA-G11-R18 was a gift from David Bikard & Sven van Teeffelen (Addgene plasmid # 101815 ; http://n2t.net/addgene:101815 ; RRID:Addgene_101815)
