[The description below was written by a language model from this plasmid's Addgene catalogue record and pLannotate feature annotations shown in this document.]
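Description:
pCRRNA-G11-R18 is a small (about 2.9 kb) bacterial CRISPR plasmid built on the pCRRNAcos backbone. It carries a minimal Streptococcus pyogenes-type CRISPR array programmed against two fluorescent reporters. It replicates at high copy number in E. coli from a ColE1/pUC-type origin and is selected with kanamycin through the neo (nptII) aminoglycoside phosphotransferase gene, which spans the numbering origin of the sequenced record. A short fragment annotated as Tn5 transposase lies just upstream of this marker and is most likely a remnant carried along with the resistance cassette rather than a functional part. The backbone also contains a fragment of the lambda cos site, which in intact form allows packaging into phage lambda particles, and lambda t0 and rrnB T1 terminators that insulate the transcription units.

The payload begins with the S. pyogenes crRNA leader, and the catalogue lists the promoter as Spy 1049. The leader is followed by three direct repeats separated by two 30-nt gaps, consistent with the two spacers listed in the catalogue: one targeting sfGFP and one targeting mCherry. A tracrRNA is annotated downstream, supplying the partner RNA needed for crRNA maturation and loading into Cas9. No Cas9 or dCas9 gene is annotated on the plasmid, so that protein must come from the host strain or another construct.

The stated purpose is to repress GFP and mCherry independently and with different strengths. The associated publication concerns tuning how effectively dCas9 blocks transcription to give graded, low-noise knockdown of bacterial genes. The "G11" and "R18" in the name may denote the particular guide variant used for each reporter, but the record does not define them.
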