Features (pLannotate 1.2.2; 11 found; start..end, strand, type, name):
    208..302     +  terminator     lambda t0 terminator: transcription terminator from phage lambda
    390..978     +  rep_origin     ori: high-copy-number ColE1/pMB1/pBR322/pUC origin of replication
   1125..1348    +  misc_feature   cos (fragment): lambda cos site; allows packaging into phage lambda particles
   1363..1449    -  terminator     rrnB T1 terminator: Escherichia coli rrnB; transcription terminator T1 from the E. coli rrnB gene
   1479..1610    +  misc_feature   crRNA leader: crRNA leader sequence for the Streptococcus pyogenes CRISPR/Cas system
   1611..1646    +  repeat_region  DR: direct repeat for the Streptococcus pyogenes CRISPR/Cas system
   1677..1712    +  repeat_region  DR: direct repeat for the Streptococcus pyogenes CRISPR/Cas system
   1743..1778    +  repeat_region  DR: direct repeat for the Streptococcus pyogenes CRISPR/Cas system
   1899..1977    +  misc_RNA       tracrRNA: trans-activating CRISPR RNA for the Streptococcus pyogenes CRISPR/Cas9 system
   2168..2287    +  CDS            tnpA (fragment): TN5P_ECOLX - Also known as tnp. Experimental evidence at protein level: Swiss-Prot protein existence level 1. Mediates transposition of transposon Tn5 by a 'cut and paste' mechanism. First, the monomeric transposase binds the 19 bp inverted DNA repeats flanking the transposon. Then, dimerization of the DNA- bound transposase creates a synaptic DNA complex. After nicking of the first DNA strand, excision of the transposon proceeds through a series of intermediates. The transposase then mediates the insertion of the transposon at a new site by strand transfer. The activity of the wild- type tran
   2319..174     +  CDS            neo (across the origin): KKA2_KLEPN - Also known as kan, nptII. Experimental evidence at protein level: Swiss-Prot protein existence level 1. Resistance to kanamycin, neomycin, paromomycin, ribostamycin, butirosin and gentamicin B. From Klebsiella pneumoniae.
>Addgene plasmid #101815 | pCRRNA-G11-R18 | addgene full sequence | sequence record 197179 | Addgene NGS Result
ATCGACTGTGGCCGGCTGGGTGTGGCGGACCGCTATCAGGACATAGCGTTGGCTACCCGTGATATTGCTG
AAGAGCTTGGCGGCGAATGGGCTGACCGCTTCCTCGTGCTTTACGGTATCGCCGCTCCCGATTCGCAGCG
CATCGCCTTCTATCGCCTTCTTGACGAGTTCTTCTGAGCGGGACTCTGGGGTTCGAGAGCTCGCTTGGAC
TCCTGTTGATAGATCCAGTAATGACCTCAGAACTCCATCTGGATTTGTTCAGAACGCTCGGTTGCCGCCG
GGCGTTTTTTATTGGTGAGAATCCAAGCACTAGTCATGACCAAAATCCCTTAACGTGAGTTTTCGTTCCA
CTGAGCGTCAGACCCCGTAGAAAAGATCAAAGGATCTTCTTGAGATCCTTTTTTTCTGCGCGTAATCTGC
TGCTTGCAAACAAAAAAACCACCGCTACCAGCGGTGGTTTGTTTGCCGGATCAAGAGCTACCAACTCTTT
TTCCGAAGGTAACTGGCTTCAGCAGAGCGCAGATACCAAATACTGTCCTTCTAGTGTAGCCGTAGTTAGG
CCACCACTTCAAGAACTCTGTAGCACCGCCTACATACCTCGCTCTGCTAATCCTGTTACCAGTGGCTGCT
GCCAGTGGCGATAAGTCGTGTCTTACCGGGTTGGACTCAAGACGATAGTTACCGGATAAGGCGCAGCGGT
CGGGCTGAACGGGGGGTTCGTGCACACAGCCCAGCTTGGAGCGAACGACCTACACCGAACTGAGATACCT
ACAGCGTGAGCTATGAGAAAGCGCCACGCTTCCCGAAGGGAGAAAGGCGGACAGGTATCCGGTAAGCGGC
AGGGTCGGAACAGGAGAGCGCACGAGGGAGCTTCCAGGGGGAAACGCCTGGTATCTTTATAGTCCTGTCG
GGTTTCGCCACCTCTGACTTGAGCGTCGATTTTTGTGATGCTCGTCAGGGGGGCGGAGCCTATGGAAAAA
CGCCAGCAACGCGGCCTTTTTACGGTTCCTGGCCTTTTGCTGGCCTTTTGCTCACATGTTCTTTCCTGCG
TTATCCCCTGATTCTGTGGATAACCGTATTACCGCCTTTGAGTGAGCTGATACCGCTCGCCGCAGCCGAA
CGCCCCAAAAAGCCTCGCTTTCAGCACCTGTCGTTTCCTTTCTTTTCAGAGGGTATTTTAAATAAAAACA
TTAAGTTATGACGAAGAAGAACGGAAACGCCTTAAACCGGAAAATTTTCATAAATAGCGAAAACCCGCGA
GGTCGCCGCCCCGTAACCTGTCGGATCACCGGAAAGGACCCGTAAAGTGATAATGATTATCATCTACATA
TCACAACGTGCGTGGAGGGTCTAGGGCGGCGGATTTGTCCTACTCAGGAGAGCGTTCACCGACAAACAAC
AGATAAAACGAAAGGCCCAGTCTTTCGACTGAGCCTTTCGTTTTATTTGATGCCTCTAGCACGCGTACCA
TGGGATCCTATTTCTTAATAACTAAAAATATGGTATAATACTCTTAATAAATGCAGTAATACAGGGGCTT
TTCAAGACTGAAGTCTAGCTGAGACAAATAGTGCGATTACGAAATTTTTTAGACAAAAATAGTCTACGAG
GTTTTAGAGCTATGCTGTTTTGAATGGTCCCAAAACCCTTCACCTTGTGGTGCTTCAGAGAATTTGGTTT
TAGAGCTATGCTGTTTTGAATGGTCCCAAAACAGTTTGGCGGAGTGGGTGCCTTCATACGGAGTTTTAGA
GCTATGCTGTTTTGAATGGTCCCAAAACTTCAGCACACTGAGACTTGTTGAGTTGAATTCATGAGTATTA
AGTATTGTTTTATGGCTGATAAATTTCTTTGAATTTCTCCTTGATTATTTGTTATAAAAGTTATAAAATA
ATCTTGTTGGAACCATTCAAAACAGCATAGCAAGTTAAAATAAGGCTAGTCCGTTATCAACTTGAAAAAG
TGGCACCGAGTCGGTGCTTTTTTTGATACTTCTATTCTACTCTGACTGCAAACCAAAAAAACAAGCGCTT
TCAAAACGCTTGTTTTATCATTTTTAGGGAAATTAATCTCTTAATCCTTTTATCATTCTACATTTAGGCG
CTGCCATCTTAAGACGAAAGGGCCTCGTGATACGCCTATTTTTATAGGTTAATGTCATGATAATAATGGT
TTCTTAGACGTCGGAATTGCCAGCTGGGGCGCCCTCTGGTAAGGTTGGGAAGCCCTGCAAAGTAAACTGG
ATGGCTTTCTTGCCGCCAAGGATCTGATGGCGCAGGGGATCAAGATCTGATCAAGAGACAGGATGAGGAT
CGTTTCGCATGATTGAACAAGATGGATTGCACGCAGGTTCTCCGGCCGCTTGGGTGGAGAGGCTATTCGG
CTATGACTGGGCACAACAGACAATCGGCTGCTCTGATGCCGCCGTGTTCCGGCTGTCAGCGCAGGGGCGC
CCGGTTCTTTTTGTCAAGACCGACCTGTCCGGTGCCCTGAATGAACTGCAGGACGAGGCAGCGCGGCTAT
CGTGGCTGGCCACGACGGGCGTTCCTTGCGCAGCTGTGCTCGACGTTGTCACTGAAGCGGGAAGGGACTG
GCTGCTATTGGGCGAAGTGCCGGGGCAGGATCTCCTGTCATCTCACCTTGCTCCTGCCGAGAAAGTATCC
ATCATGGCTGATGCAATGCGGCGGCTGCATACGCTTGATCCGGCTACCTGCCCATTCGACCACCAAGCGA
AACATCGCATCGAGCGAGCACGTACTCGGATGGAAGCCGGTCTTGTCGATCAGGATGATCTGGACGAAGA
GCATCAGGGGCTCGCGCCAGCCGAACTGTTCGCCAGGCTCAAGGCGCGCATGCCCGACGGCGAGGATCTC
GTCGTGACCCATGGCGATGCCTGCTTGCCGAATATCATGGTGGAAAATGGCCGCTTTTCTGGATTC
